Addgene plasmid #17148: M11 Cardiac Actin Promoter pCarA
Depositing lab: Randall Moon. Depositing organization: University of Washington.
Backbone
  Vector backbone: pCSKA
  Backbone size w/o insert (bp): 4000
  Vector type: Xenopus expression
Growth in bacteria
  Bacterial resistance: Ampicillin, 100 μg/mL
  Growth temperature: 37°C
  Growth strain: DH5alpha
  Copy number: Unknown
Gene/Insert
  Gene/Insert name: cardiac actin promoter
  Species: X. laevis (frog)
  Insert size (bp): 3270
  GenBank ID: X04669
  Entrez Gene: actc1 (a.k.a. actc, acta1, MGC52636, MGC79039)
  Cloning method: Restriction Enzyme; 5′ cloning site KpnI (not destroyed); 3′ cloning site SalI (not destroyed)
  Sequencing primers: 5′ n/a
Terms and licenses: Academic/Nonprofit Terms; Industry Terms: Not Available to Industry
Depositor comments: Plasmid History: Constructed by Enrique Amaya. Note for Use: Constructed by cloning the 3270bp KpnI-SalI fragment from DNA#254 (from Tim Mohun) into KpnI-SalI digested pCSKA.
How to cite: M11 Cardiac Actin Promoter pCarA was a gift from Randall Moon (Addgene plasmid # 17148 ; http://n2t.net/addgene:17148 ; RRID:Addgene_17148)
