[The description below was written by a language model from this plasmid's Addgene catalogue record.]
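Description:
M11 Cardiac Actin Promoter pCarA is a Xenopus expression plasmid built on the pCSKA backbone (about 4 kb without insert). It is propagated in E. coli under ampicillin selection. The record does not give the copy number or name the origin of replication, and no feature table is available, so the details of the backbone elements cannot be described beyond what the catalogue fields state.

The insert is a fragment of roughly 3.27 kb carrying the Xenopus laevis cardiac actin (actc1) promoter. It was excised as a KpnI–SalI fragment from an earlier source plasmid and ligated into KpnI–SalI-cut pCSKA. Both restriction sites were retained, so the promoter fragment can be released again or exchanged. In effect, the construct places cardiac actin regulatory sequence into the pCSKA expression context.

The record lists no coding sequence, reporter, tag or other payload downstream of the promoter. The plasmid is therefore best understood as a promoter-bearing vector into which a gene of interest can be cloned, not as a finished expression construct. The record also does not describe downstream cloning sites or polyadenylation signals.

The cardiac actin gene is expressed in embryonic muscle in the frog, and its promoter is generally used to restrict transgene or injected-plasmid expression to that tissue, with onset at zygotic stages of development. That is the likely use here, in Xenopus embryo injection or transgenesis experiments, although the record does not state a specific application.
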