>Addgene plasmid #17148 | M11 Cardiac Actin Promoter pCarA | addgene partial sequence | sequence record 22930 | SV40pA-R 5'-GAAATTTGTGATGCTATTGC-3'
GGAGGTGTGGGAGGTTTTTTAAAGCAAGTAAAACCTCTACAAATGTGGTATGGCTGATTATGATCCTCTA
GAGCGGCCGCCACCGCGGTGGAGCTCCAATTCGCCCTATAGTGAGTCGTATTACAATTCACTGGCCGTCG
TTTTACAACGTCGTGACTGGGAAAACCCTGGCGTTACCCAACTTAATCGCCTTGCAGCACATCCCCCTTT
CGCCAGCTGGCGTAATAGCGAAGAGGCCCGCACCGATCGCCCTTCCCAACAGTTGCGCAGCCTGAATGGC
GAATGGG
[124 nt withheld, positions 288-411]
C
[91 nt withheld, positions 413-503]
A
[49 nt withheld, positions 505-553]
CCTTTGACGTTGGAGTCCACGTTCTTT
[37 nt withheld, positions 581-617]
ACCCTATCTCGGTCTATTCTTTTGATTTATAAGGGATTTTGCCGATTTCGGCCTATTGGTTAAAAAATGA
GCTGATTTAAC
