>Addgene plasmid #17148 | M11 Cardiac Actin Promoter pCarA | addgene partial sequence | sequence record 22931 | LacZ-R 5'-GACAGTATCGGCCTCAGGAA-3'
AATGNGCATTGAATAATCGCNAGTGGCNTATCCAGAAGATTTTTTTCTCCGTTTTAGCTCCCTTAGCTCC
TGTAAAATCTCGNCANGACTTGGCTGCAGGTCACACNGATCCCCGCTGNTGNGNTTGAGTTGCNCATGGG
TGCTGTCTGGGGACTGANCTGTCAATTTANTCACTGCCTGNACNTGATGAGTCNTNGGGAGCNCCCCANN
NNANGGAANGCNNCCNGCCCNTATNTGGGANCTTCTGGGCNATTGTNTANCATNCAATNCTNTAGNGGAC
TANGNGACNNNGCAGGGNGGGTTCTCTNGACCCCTNACCCNANGTCTGGNATGAATNGANGANGCGNTGA
CTNGACNAAGGNTCCNGCNTGAAAGACANNTGTNNAAATAGATGCACTCCTTGCTGGNAGACNANNNNAC
NGNAACNANGCGNACAAGTTACTTTGGGANNNACNNNTTANANGNCAAATNGCCTNNNTNGGTNGTCNAG
NANTNTGACATCNGNAGTNATNTTNGNGANNGATCNGTGNCCATCTNATNCNCGTTCNNNGCATNNGGTN
TACNNNTACAGNNANTNACTGGANNNCCNGGNNNATNAGNTCTNGCNTNAACGGNCNGAAACCGGAACNA
TGCGCGNGNGNNATNCTTGNGCNNGGNGTNCAACACTAATCCNAANCCNGANACNNNCTNNGNNAGNNNA
NTTNTNNNNTNAATTCNTGCCCCCTACNNTACTNCCATTTNNCNCCNGAGCCCGTCAANTNANAANCANT
NNNGCCGCCNNNNANTTTTTANCCNATNGNNANCANNTNCCANCGGGGAAAA
